Addgene plasmid #84794: pET - FnR062.Y78M
Purpose: bacterial expression of FnR.0.6.2-Y78M protein
Depositing lab: Benjamin Hackel. Depositing organization: University of Minnesota. Publication: Development and Implementation of a Protein–Protein Binding Experiment To Teach Intermolecular Interactions in High School or Undergraduate Classrooms. Johnson SM, Javner C, Hackel BJ. J. Chem. Educ. 2017, 94, 3, 367–374 10.1021/acs.jchemed.6b00323.
Backbone
  Vector backbone: pET
  Vector type: Bacterial Expression
Growth in bacteria
  Bacterial resistance: Kanamycin, 50 μg/mL
  Growth temperature: 37°C
  Growth strain: T7 express
  Copy number: High Copy
Gene/Insert
  Gene/Insert name: FnR.0.6.2-Y78M
  Species: H. sapiens (human)
  Mutation: Y78M
  Tag / fusion protein: 6xHis (C terminal on insert)
  Cloning method: Restriction Enzyme; 5′ cloning site unknown (unknown if destroyed); 3′ cloning site unknown (unknown if destroyed)
Terms and licenses: Academic/Nonprofit Terms; Industry Terms: Not Available to Industry
How to cite: pET - FnR062.Y78M was a gift from Benjamin Hackel (Addgene plasmid # 84794 ; http://n2t.net/addgene:84794 ; RRID:Addgene_84794)
