[The description below was written by a language model from this plasmid's Addgene catalogue record.]
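Description:
pET - FnR062.Y78M is a bacterial expression plasmid built on a pET backbone and used to produce the protein FnR.0.6.2-Y78M in E. coli. It is selected with kanamycin, is recorded as high copy, and is propagated in a T7 Express strain. That host fits the usual pET design, in which the insert is transcribed by T7 RNA polymerase supplied by the host. However, the record provides no feature table, so the promoter, operator, terminator and origin of replication are not explicitly stated, and the specific pET variant is not given.

The insert is listed as human in origin and carries a single substitution, Y78M, relative to the parent FnR.0.6.2 sequence. A 6xHis tag is fused to the C terminus of the protein, which typically allows purification by immobilized metal affinity chromatography and detection with anti-His reagents. The insert was introduced by restriction enzyme cloning, but the 5′ and 3′ sites are recorded as unknown.

The record does not describe the nature of the FnR.0.6.2 protein or its binding partner. The associated publication concerns a protein–protein binding experiment developed to teach intermolecular interactions in high school or undergraduate classrooms. This suggests that the point mutant is expressed and purified for comparison with related variants, to illustrate how a single residue change affects binding, but the record does not state the effect of Y78M itself.
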