>Addgene plasmid #84794 | pET - FnR062.Y78M | depositor partial sequence | sequence record 162569 | insert sequence
ATGGCTAGCTCCTCCGACTCTCCGCGTAACCTGGAGGTTACCAACGCAACTCCGAACTCTCTGACTATTT
CTTGGGACGATCCTTATCACGCTATCTATTACCGTATCACCTACGGCGAAACTGGTGGTAACTCCCCGAG
CCAGGAATTCACTGTTCCGAGATCTTATTCTAATGCGACCATCAGCGGTCTGAAACCGGGCCAGGATTAT
ACCATTACCGTGTACGCTGTAACCGGTATGAACGACGATTCAAACCCAATCAGCATCAATTATCGCACCG
AAATCGACAAACCGTCTCAGGGATCCCACCATCACCATCATCACTGA
