>Addgene plasmid #84794 | pET - FnR062.Y78M | addgene partial sequence | sequence record 163637 | T7 5'-TAATACGACTCACTATAGGG-3'
TTTTGTTTAACTTTAAGAAGGAGATATACATATGGCTAGCTCCTCCGACTCTCCGCGTAACCTGGAGGTT
ACCAACGCAACTCCGAACTCTCTGACTATTTCTTGGGACGATCCTTATCACGCTATCTATTACCGTATCA
CCTACGGCGAAACTGGTGGTAACTCCCCGAGCCAGGAATTCACTGTTCCGAGATCTTATTCTAATGCGAC
CATCAGCGGTCTGAAACCGGGCCAGGATTATACCATTACCGTGTACGCTGTAACCGGTATGAACGACGAT
TCAAACCCAATCAGCATCAATTATCGCACCGAAATCGACAAACCGTCTCAGGGATCCCACCATCACCATC
ATCACTGATTAACTAAACGAGATCCGGCTGCTAACAAAGCCCGAAAGGAAGCTGAGTTGGCTGCTGCCAC
CGCTGAGCAATAACTAGCATAACCCCTTGGGGCCTCTAAACGGGTCTTGAGGGGTTTTTTGCTGAAAGGA
GGAACTATATCCGGATTGGCGAATGGG
[124 nt withheld, positions 518-641]
C
[91 nt withheld, positions 643-733]
A
[49 nt withheld, positions 735-783]
CCTTTGACGTTGGAGTCCACGTTCTTT
[37 nt withheld, positions 811-847]
ACCCTATCTCGGTCTATTCTTTTGATTTATAAGGGATTTTGCCGATTTCGGCCTATTGGTTAAAAAATGA
GCTGATTTAACAAAAATTTAACGCGAATTTTAACAAAATATTAACGCTTACAATT
