>Addgene plasmid #84794 | pET - FnR062.Y78M | addgene partial sequence | sequence record 163638 | T7term 5'-GCTAGTTATTGCTCAGCGG-3'
TTTGTTAGCAGCCGGATCTCGTTTAGTTAATCAGTGATGATGGTGATGGTGGGATCCCTGAGACGGTTTG
TCGATTTCGGTGCGATAATTGATGCTGATTGGGTTTGAATCGTCGTTCATACCGGTTACAGCGTACACGG
TAATGGTATAATCCTGGCCCGGTTTCAGACCGCTGATGGTCGCATTAGAATAAGATCTCGGAACAGTGAA
TTCCTGGCTCGGGGAGTTACCACCAGTTTCGCCGTAGGTGATACGGTAATAGATAGCGTGATAAGGATCG
TCCCAAGAAATAGTCAGAGAGTTCGGAGTTGCGTTGGTAACCTCCAGGTTACGCGGAGAGTCGGAGGAGC
TAGCCATATGTATATCTCCTTCTTAAAGTTAAACAAAATTATTTCTAGAGGGGAATTGTTATCCGCTCAC
AATTCCCCTATAGTGAGTCGTATTAATTTCGCGGGATCGAGATCTCGATCCTCTACGCCGGACGCATCGT
GGCCGGCATCACCGGCGCCACAGGTGCGGTTGCTGGCGCCTATATCGCCGACATCACCGATGGGGAAGAT
CGGGCTCGCCACTTCGGGCTCATGAGCGCTTGTTTCGGCGTGGGTATGGTGGCAGGCCCCGTGGCCGGGG
GACTGTTGGGCGCCATCTCCTTGCATGCACCATTCCTTGCGGCGGCGGTGCTCAACGGCCTCAACCTACT
ACTGGGCTGCTTCCTAATGCAGGAGTCGCATAAGGGAGAGCGTCGAGATCCCGGACACCATCGAATGGCG
CAAAACCTTTCGCGGTATGGCATGATAGCGCCCGGAAGAGAGTCAATTCAGGGTGGTGAATGTGAAACCA
GTAACGTTATACGATGTCGCAAAGTATGCCGGTGTCTCTTATCAGACCGTTTCCCGCGTGG
